Addgene plasmid #51383: pcDNA3-V5-DGCR8
Depositing lab: Narry Kim. Depositing organization: Seoul National University. Publication: Characterization of DGCR8/Pasha, the essential cofactor for Drosha in primary miRNA processing. Yeom KH, Lee Y, Han J, Suh MR, Kim VN. Nucleic Acids Res. 2006;34(16):4622-9. Epub 2006 Sep 8. 10.1093/nar/gkl458 PubMed 16963499.
Backbone
  Vector backbone: pcDNA3
  Backbone manufacturer: Invitrogen
  Vector type: Mammalian Expression
Growth in bacteria
  Bacterial resistance: Ampicillin, 100 μg/mL
  Growth temperature: 37°C
  Growth strain: DH5alpha
  Copy number: High Copy
Gene/Insert
  Gene/Insert name: DGCR8
  Species: H. sapiens (human)
  Insert size (bp): 2322
  Entrez Gene: DGCR8 (a.k.a. C22orf12, DGCRK6, Gy1, pasha)
  Promoter: CMV
  Tag / fusion protein: V5 (N terminal on backbone)
  Cloning method: Restriction Enzyme; 5′ cloning site EcoRI (not destroyed); 3′ cloning site NotI (not destroyed)
  Sequencing primers: 5′ CAATGGGCGTGGATAGCG; 3′ CCAGGGTCAAGGAAGGCAC
Terms and licenses: Academic/Nonprofit Terms; Industry Terms: Not Available to Industry
Depositor comments: Addgene Quality Control sequencing has found some discrepancies in the full plasmid sequence in the V5 tag and linker region of the plasmid. The V5 tag and DGCR8 insert are not effected.
How to cite: pcDNA3-V5-DGCR8 was a gift from Narry Kim (Addgene plasmid # 51383 ; http://n2t.net/addgene:51383 ; RRID:Addgene_51383)
