[The description below was written by a language model from this plasmid's Addgene catalogue record and pLannotate feature annotations shown in this document.]
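Description:
pcDNA3-V5-DGCR8 is a mammalian expression plasmid of about 7.8 kb, built on the Invitrogen pcDNA3 backbone and carrying the human DGCR8 (Pasha) coding sequence. It is maintained in E. coli as a high-copy plasmid through a ColE1/pUC-type origin and selected with ampicillin via the β-lactamase gene. An f1 origin is also present, which allows single-stranded DNA production. For mammalian cells, the backbone supplies a neomycin phosphotransferase cassette driven by the SV40 enhancer/early promoter and terminated by the SV40 poly(A) signal, so transfected cells could be selected with G418. Short annotated fragments such as the ble, lacI, bom and truncated HIV-1 LTR matches appear to be backbone remnants or partial similarity hits rather than functional parts.

The expression cassette uses the human cytomegalovirus immediate early enhancer and promoter to drive an N-terminal V5 epitope tag, followed by a linker and the roughly 2.3 kb DGCR8 open reading frame, which was cloned between EcoRI and NotI sites that remain intact. The bovine growth hormone polyadenylation signal terminates the transcript. T7 and SP6 promoters flank the insert in opposing orientations and are typically used for in vitro transcription or sequencing. DGCR8 is the RNA-binding cofactor of Drosha in the Microprocessor complex, which cleaves primary miRNA transcripts to release precursor miRNAs in the nucleus. The V5 tag permits detection or immunoprecipitation of the expressed protein, in keeping with the associated work characterising DGCR8 in pri-miRNA processing. The depositor notes that repository sequencing found some discrepancies in the tag and linker region, but the V5 tag and DGCR8 insert themselves are reported as unaffected.
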