Features (pLannotate 1.2.2; 22 found; start..end, strand, type, name):
     28..80      -  misc_feature   bom (fragment): basis of mobility region from pBR322
    235..614     +  enhancer       CMV enhancer: human cytomegalovirus immediate early enhancer
    615..818     +  promoter       CMV promoter: human cytomegalovirus (CMV) immediate early promoter
    814..847     +  LTR            5' LTR (truncated) (fragment): truncated 5' long terminal repeat (LTR) from HIV-1
    863..881     +  promoter       T7 promoter: promoter for bacteriophage T7 RNA polymerase
    898..939     +  CDS            V5 tag: epitope tag from simian virus 5
    988..3306    +  CDS            DGCR8: DGCR8_HUMAN - Also known as C22orf12, DGCRK6. Experimental evidence at protein level: Swiss-Prot protein existence level 1. Component of the microprocessor complex that acts as a RNA- and heme-binding protein that is involved in the initial step of microRNA (miRNA) biogenesis. Component of the microprocessor complex that is required to process primary miRNA transcripts (pri-miRNAs) to release precursor miRNA (pre-miRNA) in the nucleus. Within the microprocessor complex, DGCR8 function as a molecular anchor necessary for the recognition of pri-miRNA at dsRNA-ssRNA junction and directs DROSHA to
   3344..3362    -  promoter       SP6 promoter: promoter for bacteriophage SP6 RNA polymerase
   3388..3612    +  polyA_signal   bGH poly(A) signal: bovine growth hormone polyadenylation signal
   3616..3637    +  promoter       SV40 promoter (fragment): SV40 enhancer and early promoter
   3658..4086    +  rep_origin     f1 ori (sequence partly withheld): f1 bacteriophage origin of replication; arrow indicates direction of (+) strand synthesis
   4100..4429    +  promoter       SV40 promoter: SV40 enhancer and early promoter
   4496..5287    +  CDS            neo: KKA2_KLEPN - Also known as kan, nptII. Experimental evidence at protein level: Swiss-Prot protein existence level 1. Resistance to kanamycin, neomycin, paromomycin, ribostamycin, butirosin and gentamicin B. From Klebsiella pneumoniae.
   5311..5469    +  CDS            ble (fragment): BLE_KLEPN - Experimental evidence at protein level: Swiss-Prot protein existence level 1. Binding protein with a strong affinity to the bleomycin family of antibiotics. Binds to CL990; an antimitotic-antibiotic compound. From Klebsiella pneumoniae.
   5464..5585    +  polyA_signal   SV40 poly(A) signal: SV40 polyadenylation signal
   5658..5674    -  protein_bind   lac operator: The lac repressor binds to the lac operator to inhibit transcription in E. coli. This inhibition can be relieved by adding lactose or isopropyl-β-D-thiogalactopyranoside (IPTG). lac repressor encoded by lacI
   5682..5712    -  promoter       lac promoter: promoter for the E. coli lac operon
   5727..5748    -  protein_bind   CAP binding site: CAP binding activates transcription in the presence of cAMP. E. coli catabolite activator protein
   5761..5853    -  CDS            lacI (fragment): lac repressor; lacI; The lac repressor binds to the lac operator to inhibit transcription in E. coli. This inhibition can be relieved by adding lactose or isopropyl-β-D-thiogalactopyranoside (IPTG).
   6036..6624    -  rep_origin     ori: high-copy-number ColE1/pMB1/pBR322/pUC origin of replication
   6795..7655    -  CDS            AmpR: β-lactamase; bla; confers resistance to ampicillin, carbenicillin, and related antibiotics
   7656..7760    -  promoter       AmpR promoter: bla
>Addgene plasmid #51383 | pcDNA3-V5-DGCR8 | addgene full sequence | sequence record 478992 | Addgene Long Read Sequencing Result
GACGGATCGGGAGATCTCCCGATCCCCTATGGTGCACTCTCAGTACAATCTGCTCTGATGCCGCATAGTT
AAGCCAGTATCTGCTCCCTGCTTGTGTGTTGGAGGTCGCTGAGTAGTGCGCGAGCAAAATTTAAGCTACA
ACAAGGCAAGGCTTGACCGACAATTGCATGAAGAATCTGCTTAGGGTTAGGCGTTTTGCGCTGCTTCGCG
ATGTACGGGCCAGATATACGCGTTGACATTGATTATTGACTAGTTATTAATAGTAATCAATTACGGGGTC
ATTAGTTCATAGCCCATATATGGAGTTCCGCGTTACATAACTTACGGTAAATGGCCCGCCTGGCTGACCG
CCCAACGACCCCCGCCCATTGACGTCAATAATGACGTATGTTCCCATAGTAACGCCAATAGGGACTTTCC
ATTGACGTCAATGGGTGGAGTATTTACGGTAAACTGCCCACTTGGCAGTACATCAAGTGTATCATATGCC
AAGTACGCCCCCTATTGACGTCAATGACGGTAAATGGCCCGCCTGGCATTATGCCCAGTACATGACCTTA
TGGGACTTTCCTACTTGGCAGTACATCTACGTATTAGTCATCGCTATTACCATGGTGATGCGGTTTTGGC
AGTACATCAATGGGCGTGGATAGCGGTTTGACTCACGGGGATTTCCAAGTCTCCACCCCATTGACGTCAA
TGGGAGTTTGTTTTGGCACCAAAATCAACGGGACTTTCCAAAATGTCGTAACAACTCCGCCCCATTGACG
CAAATGGGCGGTAGGCGTGTACGGTGGGAGGTCTATATAAGCAGAGCTCTCTGGCTAACTAGAGAACCCA
CTGCTTACTGGCTTATCGAAATTAATACGACTCACTATAGGGAGACCCAAGCTTATGGGTAAGCCTATCC
CTAACCCTCTCCTCGGTCTCGATTCTACGGGATCCACTAGTAACGGCCGCCAGTGTGCTGGAATTCGATT
GAATCTGATGGAGACAGATGAGAGCCCCTCTCCGCTCCCGTGTGGGCCCGCAGGAGAAGCGGTGATGGAG
AGCCGAGCTCGCCCCTTCCAAGCGCTGCCCCGTGAGCAGTCTCCACCACCTCCCCTGCAAACGTCCAGTG
GTGCAGAGGTAATGGACGTTGGCTCTGGTGGTGATGGACAGTCCGAACTCCCTGCTGAGGACCCCTTCAA
CTTCTACGGAGCTTCTCTTCTCTCCAAAGGATCCTTCTCTAAGGGCCGCCTCCTCATAGACCCGAACTGT
AGTGGCCACAGCCCGCGCACCGCCCGGCACGCACCTGCGGTCCGGAAGTTCTCCCCTGACCTTAAGTTGC
TTAAGGATGTAAAGATTAGCGTGAGCTTTACCGAGAGCTGCAGGAGTAAGGACAGGAAGGTGCTGTACAC
AGGAGCAGAGCGCGACGTGCGGGCGGAGTGCGGTCTGCTCCTTAGCCCTGTCAGTGGGGACGTGCATGCT
TGTCCCTTTGGCGGGAGTGTTGGTGACGGGGTAGGCATAGGGGGTGAGAGTGCTGATAAGAAGGATGAGG
AGAATGAGCTGGATCAGGAAAAGAGAGTGGAGTATGCAGTGCTCGATGAGTTAGAAGATTTTACTGACAA
TTTGGAGCTAGATGAAGAAGGAGCAGGCGGGTTCACGGCTAAAGCAATCGTTCAGAGAGACAGAGTGGAT
GAAGAGGCCTTGAATTTCCCCTACGAGGATGACTTTGACAACGATGTGGATGCTCTGCTGGAAGAAGGCC
TTTGTGCCCCCAAAAAGAGGCGAACAGAGGAAAAATATGGCGGAGACAGCGACCATCCGTCCGATGGAGA
GACAAGTGTGCAGCCGATGATGACCAAGATTAAAACAGTGCTCAAAAGTCGTGGCCGCCCACCTACAGAG
CCGCTGCCCGACGGGTGGATCATGACATTCCATAACTCTGGAGTCCCGGTGTACCTACACAGAGAGTCTC
GGGTGGTCACCTGGTCCAGGCCATACTTCTTGGGAACGGGAAGCATACGGAAACACGACCCTCCTCTGAG
TAGCATCCCTTGTCTGCATTATAAGAAAATGAAGGACAACGAGGAACGGGAGCAAAGCAGTGACCTCACC
CCTAGTGGGGATGTGTCCCCCGTCAAGCCCCTGAGCCGATCTGCAGAGCTGGAGTTTCCCCTGGATGAGC
CTGACTCTATGGGTGCTGACCCGGGGCCCCCGGACGAGAAAGACCCACTAGGGGCTGAGGCAGCCCCTGG
GGCCCTGGGGCAGGTGAAGGCCAAAGTCGAGGTGTGCAAAGATGAATCCGTTGATCTCGAGGAATTTCGA
AGCTACCTGGAGAAGCGTTTTGACTTTGAGCAAGTTACTGTGAAAAAATTCAGGACTTGGGCTGAGCGGC
GGCAATTCAATCGGGAAATGAAGCGGAAGCAGGCGGAGTCCGAGAGGCCCATCTTGCCAGCCAATCAGAA
GCTCATTACTTTATCAGTGCAAGATGCACCCACAAAGAAAGAGTTTGTTATTAACCCCAACGGGAAATCC
GAGGTCTGCATCCTGCACGAGTACATGCAGCGTGTCCTCAAGGTCCGCCCTGTCTATAATTTCTTTGAAT
GTGAGAACCCAAGTGAGCCTTTTGGTGCCTCGGTGACCATTGATGGTGTGACTTACGGATCTGGAACTGC
AAGCAGCAAAAAACTTGCGAAGAATAAAGCTGCCCGAGCTACACTGGAAATCCTCATCCCTGACTTTGTT
AAACAGACCTCTGAAGAGAAGCCCAAAGACAGTGAAGAACTCGAGTATTTTAACCACATCAGCATCGAGG
ACTCGCGGGTCTACGAGCTGACCAGCAAGGCTGGGCTGTTGTCTCCATATCAGATCCTCCACGAGTGCCT
TAAAAGAAACCATGGGATGGGTGACACGTCTATCAAGTTTGAAGTGGTTCCTGGGAAAAACCAGAAGAGT
GAATACGTCATGGCGTGTGGCAAGCACACAGTGCGCGGGTGGTGTAAGAACAAGAGAGTTGGAAAGCAGT
TAGCCTCACAGAAGATCCTTCAGCTGCTGCACCCACATGTCAAGAACTGGGGGTCCTTACTGCGCATGTA
TGGCCGTGAGAGCAGCAAGATGGTCAAGCAGGAGACATCGGACAAGAGTGTGATTGAGCTGCAGCAGTAT
GCCAAGAAGAACAAGCCCAACCTGCACATCCTCAGCAAGCTCCAAGAGGAGATGAAGAGGCTAGCTGAGG
AAAGGGAGGAGACTCGAAAGAAGCCCAAGATGTCCATTGTGGCGTCCGCCCAGCCTGGCGGTGAGCCCCT
GTGCACCGTGGACGTGTGAGCGGCCGCTCGAGCATGCATCTAGAGGGCCCTATTCTATAGTGTCACCTAA
ATGCTAGAGCTCGCTGATCAGCCTCGACTGTGCCTTCTAGTTGCCAGCCATCTGTTGTTTGCCCCTCCCC
CGTGCCTTCCTTGACCCTGGAAGGTGCCACTCCCACTGTCCTTTCCTAATAAAATGAGGAAATTGCATCG
CATTGTCTGAGTAGGTGTCATTCTATTCTGGGGGGTGGGGTGGGGCAGGACAGCAAGGGGGAGGATTGGG
AAGACAATAGCAGGCATGCTGGGGATGCGGTGGGCTCTATGGCTTCTGAGGCGGAAAGAACCAGCTGGGG
CTCTAGGGGGTATCCCC
[124 nt withheld, positions 3658-3781]
C
[91 nt withheld, positions 3783-3873]
A
[49 nt withheld, positions 3875-3923]
CCTTTGACGTTGGAGTCCACGTTCTTT
[37 nt withheld, positions 3951-3987]
ACCCTATCTCGGTCTATTCTTTTGATTTATAAGGGATTTTGCCGATTTCGGCCTATTGGTTAAAAAATGA
GCTGATTTAACAAAAATTTAACGCGAATTAATTCTGTGGAATGTGTGTCAGTTAGGGTGTGGAAAGTCCC
CAGGCTCCCCAGCAGGCAGAAGTATGCAAAGCATGCATCTCAATTAGTCAGCAACCAGGTGTGGAAAGTC
CCCAGGCTCCCCAGCAGGCAGAAGTATGCAAAGCATGCATCTCAATTAGTCAGCAACCATAGTCCCGCCC
CTAACTCCGCCCATCCCGCCCCTAACTCCGCCCAGTTCCGCCCATTCTCCGCCCCATGGCTGACTAATTT
TTTTTATTTATGCAGAGGCCGAGGCCGCCTCTGCCTCTGAGCTATTCCAGAAGTAGTGAGGAGGCTTTTT
TGGAGGCCTAGGCTTTTGCAAAAAGCTCCCGGGAGCTTGTATATCCATTTTCGGATCTGATCAAGAGACA
GGATGAGGATCGTTTCGCATGATTGAACAAGATGGATTGCACGCAGGTTCTCCGGCCGCTTGGGTGGAGA
GGCTATTCGGCTATGACTGGGCACAACAGACAATCGGCTGCTCTGATGCCGCCGTGTTCCGGCTGTCAGC
GCAGGGGCGCCCGGTTCTTTTTGTCAAGACCGACCTGTCCGGTGCCCTGAATGAACTGCAGGACGAGGCA
GCGCGGCTATCGTGGCTGGCCACGACGGGCGTTCCTTGCGCAGCTGTGCTCGACGTTGTCACTGAAGCGG
GAAGGGACTGGCTGCTATTGGGCGAAGTGCCGGGGCAGGATCTCCTGTCATCTCACCTTGCTCCTGCCGA
GAAAGTATCCATCATGGCTGATGCAATGCGGCGGCTGCATACGCTTGATCCGGCTACCTGCCCATTCGAC
CACCAAGCGAAACATCGCATCGAGCGAGCACGTACTCGGATGGAAGCCGGTCTTGTCGATCAGGATGATC
TGGACGAAGAGCATCAGGGGCTCGCGCCAGCCGAACTGTTCGCCAGGCTCAAGGCGCGCATGCCCGACGG
CGAGGATCTCGTCGTGACCCATGGCGATGCCTGCTTGCCGAATATCATGGTGGAAAATGGCCGCTTTTCT
GGATTCATCGACTGTGGCCGGCTGGGTGTGGCGGACCGCTATCAGGACATAGCGTTGGCTACCCGTGATA
TTGCTGAAGAGCTTGGCGGCGAATGGGCTGACCGCTTCCTCGTGCTTTACGGTATCGCCGCTCCCGATTC
GCAGCGCATCGCCTTCTATCGCCTTCTTGACGAGTTCTTCTGAGCGGGACTCTGGGGTTCGAAATGACCG
ACCAAGCGACGCCCAACCTGCCATCACGAGATTTCGATTCCACCGCCGCCTTCTATGAAAGGTTGGGCTT
CGGAATCGTTTTCCGGGACGCCGGCTGGATGATCCTCCAGCGCGGGGATCTCATGCTGGAGTTCTTCGCC
CACCCCAACTTGTTTATTGCAGCTTATAATGGTTACAAATAAAGCAATAGCATCACAAATTTCACAAATA
AAGCATTTTTTTCACTGCATTCTAGTTGTGGTTTGTCCAAACTCATCAATGTATCTTATCATGTCTGTAT
ACCGTCGACCTCTAGCTAGAGCTTGGCGTAATCATGGTCATAGCTGTTTCCTGTGTGAAATTGTTATCCG
CTCACAATTCCACACAACATACGAGCCGGAAGCATAAAGTGTAAAGCCTGGGGTGCCTAATGAGTGAGCT
AACTCACATTAATTGCGTTGCGCTCACTGCCCGCTTTCCAGTCGGGAAACCTGTCGTGCCAGCTGCATTA
ATGAATCGGCCAACGCGCGGGGAGAGGCGGTTTGCGTATTGGGCGCTCTTCCGCTTCCTCGCTCACTGAC
TCGCTGCGCTCGGTCGTTCGGCTGCGGCGAGCGGTATCAGCTCACTCAAAGGCGGTAATACGGTTATCCA
CAGAATCAGGGGATAACGCAGGAAAGAACATGTGAGCAAAAGGCCAGCAAAAGGCCAGGAACCGTAAAAA
GGCCGCGTTGCTGGCGTTTTTCCATAGGCTCCGCCCCCCTGACGAGCATCACAAAAATCGACGCTCAAGT
CAGAGGTGGCGAAACCCGACAGGACTATAAAGATACCAGGCGTTTCCCCCTGGAAGCTCCCTCGTGCGCT
CTCCTGTTCCGACCCTGCCGCTTACCGGATACCTGTCCGCCTTTCTCCCTTCGGGAAGCGTGGCGCTTTC
TCATAGCTCACGCTGTAGGTATCTCAGTTCGGTGTAGGTCGTTCGCTCCAAGCTGGGCTGTGTGCACGAA
CCCCCCGTTCAGCCCGACCGCTGCGCCTTATCCGGTAACTATCGTCTTGAGTCCAACCCGGTAAGACACG
ACTTATCGCCACTGGCAGCAGCCACTGGTAACAGGATTAGCAGAGCGAGGTATGTAGGCGGTGCTACAGA
GTTCTTGAAGTGGTGGCCTAACTACGGCTACACTAGAAGAACAGTATTTGGTATCTGCGCTCTGCTGAAG
CCAGTTACCTTCGGAAAAAGAGTTGGTAGCTCTTGATCCGGCAAACAAACCACCGCTGGTAGCGGTGGTT
TTTTTGTTTGCAAGCAGCAGATTACGCGCAGAAAAAAAGGATCTCAAGAAGATCCTTTGATCTTTTCTAC
GGGGTCTGACGCTCAGTGGAACGAAAACTCACGTTAAGGGATTTTGGTCATGAGATTATCAAAAAGGATC
TTCACCTAGATCCTTTTAAATTAAAAATGAAGTTTTAAATCAATCTAAAGTATATATGAGTAAACTTGGT
CTGACAGTTACCAATGCTTAATCAGTGAGGCACCTATCTCAGCGATCTGTCTATTTCGTTCATCCATAGT
TGCCTGACTCCCCGTCGTGTAGATAACTACGATACGGGAGGGCTTACCATCTGGCCCCAGTGCTGCAATG
ATACCGCGAGACCCACGCTCACCGGCTCCAGATTTATCAGCAATAAACCAGCCAGCCGGAAGGGCCGAGC
GCAGAAGTGGTCCTGCAACTTTATCCGCCTCCATCCAGTCTATTAATTGTTGCCGGGAAGCTAGAGTAAG
TAGTTCGCCAGTTAATAGTTTGCGCAACGTTGTTGCCATTGCTACAGGCATCGTGGTGTCACGCTCGTCG
TTTGGTATGGCTTCATTCAGCTCCGGTTCCCAACGATCAAGGCGAGTTACATGATCCCCCATGTTGTGCA
AAAAAGCGGTTAGCTCCTTCGGTCCTCCGATCGTTGTCAGAAGTAAGTTGGCCGCAGTGTTATCACTCAT
GGTTATGGCAGCACTGCATAATTCTCTTACTGTCATGCCATCCGTAAGATGCTTTTCTGTGACTGGTGAG
TACTCAACCAAGTCATTCTGAGAATAGTGTATGCGGCGACCGAGTTGCTCTTGCCCGGCGTCAATACGGG
ATAATACCGCGCCACATAGCAGAACTTTAAAAGTGCTCATCATTGGAAAACGTTCTTCGGGGCGAAAACT
CTCAAGGATCTTACCGCTGTTGAGATCCAGTTCGATGTAACCCACTCGTGCACCCAACTGATCTTCAGCA
TCTTTTACTTTCACCAGCGTTTCTGGGTGAGCAAAAACAGGAAGGCAAAATGCCGCAAAAAAGGGAATAA
GGGCGACACGGAAATGTTGAATACTCATACTCTTCCTTTTTCAATATTATTGAAGCATTTATCAGGGTTA
TTGTCTCATGAGCGGATACATATTTGAATGTATTTAGAAAAATAAACAAATAGGGGTTCCGCGCACATTT
CCCCGAAAAGTGCCACCTGACGTC
