>Addgene plasmid #51383 | pcDNA3-V5-DGCR8 | addgene partial sequence | sequence record 80130 | CMV-F 5'-CGCAAATGGGCGGTAGGCGTG-3'
GAGCTCTCTGGCTAACTAGAGAACCCACTGCTTACTGGCTTATCGAAATTAATACGACTCACTATAGGGA
GACCCAAGCTTATGGGTAAGCCTATCCCTAACCCTCTCCTCGGTCTCGATTCTACGGGATCCACTAGTAA
CGGCCGCCAGTGTGCTGGAATTCGATTGAATCTGATGGAGACAGATGAGAGCCCCTCTCCGCTCCCGTGT
GGGCCCGCAGGAGAAGCGGTGATGGAGAGCCGAGCTCGCCCCTTCCAAGCGCTGCCCCGTGAGCAGTCTC
CACCACCTCCCCTGCAAACGTCCAGTGGTGCAGAGGTAATGGACGTTGGCTCTGGTGGTGATGGACAGTC
CGAACTCCCTGCTGAGGACCCCTTCAACTTCTACGGAGCTTCTCTTCTCTCCAAAGGATCCTTCTCTAAG
GGCCGCCTCCTCATAGACCCGAACTGTAGTGGCCACAGCCCGCGCACCGCCCGGCACGCACCTGCGGTCC
GGAAGTTCTCCCCTGACCTTAAGTTGCTTAAGGATGTAAAGATTAGCGTGAGCTTTACCGAGAGCTGCAG
GAGTAAGGACAGGAAGGTGCTGTACACAGGAGCAGAGCGCGACGTGCGGGCGGAGTGCGGTCTGCTCCTT
AGCCCTGTCAGTGGGGACGTGCATGCTTGTCCCTTTGGCGGGAGTGTTGGTGACGGGGTAGGCATAGGGG
GTGAGAGTGCTGATAAGAAGGATGAGGAGAATGAGCTGGATCAGGAAAAGAGAGTGGAGTATGCAGTGCT
CGATGAGTTAGAAGATTTTACTGACAATTTGGAGCTAGATGAAGAAGGAGCAGGCGGGTTCACGGCTAAA
GCAATCGTTCAGAGAGACAGAGTGGATGAAGAGGCCTTGAATTTCCCCTACGAGGATGACTTTGACAACG
ATGTGGATGCTCTGCTGGAA
